Addgene plasmid #72185: Unc5d.z-Fc-His
Purpose: Expresses the extracellular region of the Unc5D, isoform z protein, C-terminally fused to the Fc region of human IgG1 + 6X histidine tag.
Depositing lab: Woj Wojtowicz. Depositing organization: University of California, Berkeley. Publication: An extracellular biochemical screen reveals that FLRTs and Unc5s mediate neuronal subtype recognition in the retina. Visser JJ, Cheng Y, Perry SC, Chastain AB, Parsa B, Masri SS, Ray TA, Kay JN, Wojtowicz WM. Elife. 2015 Dec 3;4. pii: e08149. doi: 10.7554/eLife.08149. PubMed 26633812.
Backbone
  Vector backbone: pCMVi-SV40ori
  Vector type: Mammalian Expression
Growth in bacteria
  Bacterial resistance: Ampicillin, 100 μg/mL
  Growth temperature: 37°C
  Growth strain: DH5alpha
  Copy number: High Copy
Gene/Insert
  Gene/Insert name: Unc5d.z (alt names: Unc5D, isoform z; Unc5h4; NCBI gene ID 210801)
  Species: M. musculus (mouse)
  Insert size (bp): 975
  Entrez Gene: Unc5d (a.k.a. D930029E11Rik, Unc5h4, mKIAA1777)
  Promoter: CMV
  Tag / fusion protein: Fc-His (C terminal on backbone)
  Cloning method: Restriction Enzyme; 5′ cloning site NotI (not destroyed); 3′ cloning site SpeI (not destroyed)
  Sequencing primers: 5′ GTCAGAGGTAACTCCCGTTGC; 3′ ATCATGAGGGTGTCCTTG
Terms and licenses: Academic/Nonprofit Terms; Industry Terms: Not Available to Industry
Depositor comments: Unc5d.z is missing exon 6.
How to cite: Unc5d.z-Fc-His was a gift from Woj Wojtowicz (Addgene plasmid # 72185 ; http://n2t.net/addgene:72185 ; RRID:Addgene_72185)
