[The description below was written by a language model from this plasmid's Addgene catalogue record and pLannotate feature annotations shown in this document.]
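Description:
Unc5d.z-Fc-His is a mammalian expression plasmid built on the pCMVi-SV40ori backbone for producing a soluble, tagged form of the mouse Unc5D receptor ectodomain. It is propagated in E. coli through a high-copy ColE1/pUC-type origin and selected with ampicillin via the β-lactamase gene. The backbone also carries an f1 phage origin and short remnants of rop, bom and lacZα, which appear to be leftover vector sequence rather than functional parts. An SV40 enhancer/early promoter region, which includes the SV40 origin that gives the backbone its name, can support episomal replication in cells expressing large T antigen.

The expression cassette is driven by the human CMV immediate early enhancer and promoter followed by CMV intron A, an arrangement commonly used to boost transcript levels in transfected mammalian cells. Downstream lies a 975 bp insert, cloned between NotI and SpeI, that encodes the extracellular region of Unc5D isoform z. The depositor notes that this isoform lacks exon 6. The insert is fused at its C terminus to the Fc region of human IgG1 and a 6X histidine tag, both supplied by the backbone, and the transcript ends at an SV40 polyadenylation signal. The His tag is stated in the catalogue entry but is not separately annotated in the feature table.

The Fc portion would be expected to dimerise the fusion and allow capture or detection with Fc-binding reagents, while the His tag offers metal-affinity purification. The associated publication describes an extracellular biochemical interaction screen involving FLRT and Unc5 proteins in retinal neuronal subtype recognition, which fits use of this construct as a secreted recombinant binding reagent.
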