Features (pLannotate 1.2.2; 14 found; start..end, strand, type, name):
     25..408     +  enhancer       CMV enhancer: human cytomegalovirus immediate early enhancer
    410..609     +  promoter       CMV promoter: human cytomegalovirus (CMV) immediate early promoter
    748..1573    +  intron         CMV intron A: human cytomegalovirus intron A (Chapman et al., 1991)
   1610..2584    +  CDS            Unc5d (fragment): UNC5D_MOUSE - Also known as Unc5h4. Experimental evidence at protein level: Swiss-Prot protein existence level 1. Receptor for the netrin NTN4 that promotes neuronal cell survival (PubMed:21216843). Plays a role in cell-cell adhesion and cell guidance. Receptor for netrin involved in cell migration (By similarity). Plays a role in the regulation of neuronal cell migration in the developing brain via its interaction with FLRT2 (PubMed:21673655). Plays a role in axon guidance by mediating axon repulsion of neuronal growth cones in the developing nervous system upon ligand binding (PubMed:2167365
   2591..3271    +  CDS            IGHG1 (fragment): IGHG1_HUMAN - Experimental evidence at protein level: Swiss-Prot protein existence level 1. Constant region of immunoglobulin heavy chains. Immunoglobulins, also known as antibodies, are membrane-bound or secreted glycoproteins produced by B lymphocytes. In the recognition phase of humoral immunity, the membrane-bound immunoglobulins serve as receptors which, upon binding of a specific antigen, trigger the clonal expansion and differentiation of B lymphocytes into immunoglobulins- secreting plasma cells. Secreted immunoglobulins mediate the effector phase of humoral immunity, which results in
   3321..3442    +  polyA_signal   SV40 poly(A) signal: SV40 polyadenylation signal
   3651..4239    -  rep_origin     ori: high-copy-number ColE1/pMB1/pBR322/pUC origin of replication
   4410..5270    -  CDS            AmpR: β-lactamase; bla; confers resistance to ampicillin, carbenicillin, and related antibiotics
   5271..5375    -  promoter       AmpR promoter: bla
   5470..5505    +  CDS            rop (fragment): Rop protein, which maintains plasmids at low copy number; rop
   5528..5858    +  promoter       SV40 promoter: SV40 enhancer and early promoter
   5981..6080    +  misc_feature   bom (fragment): basis of mobility region from pBR322
   6108..6536    -  rep_origin     f1 ori (sequence partly withheld): f1 bacteriophage origin of replication; arrow indicates direction of (+) strand synthesis
   6540..6697    -  CDS            lacZα (fragment): LacZα fragment of β-galactosidase; lacZ fragment
>Addgene plasmid #72185 | Unc5d.z-Fc-His | depositor full sequence | sequence record 131371 | Full Sequence
GTCGAGGTCTCGACGGTATCGATTGACATTGATTATTGACTAGCTAGTTATTAATAGTAATCAATTACGG
GGTCATTAGTTCATAGCCCATATATGGAGTTCCGCGTTACATAACTTACGGTAAATGGCCCGCCTGGCTG
ACCGCCCAACGACCCCCGCCCATTGACGTCAATAATGACGTATGTTCCCATAGTAACGCCAATAGGGACT
TTCCATTGACGTCAATGGGTGGAGTATTTACGGTAAACTGCCCACTTGGCAGTACATCAAGTGTATCATA
TGCCAAGTCCGCCCCCTATTGACGTCAATGACGGTAAATGGCCCGCCTGGCATTATGCCCAGTACATGAC
CTTACGGGACTTTCCTACTTGGCAGTACATCTACGTATTAGTCATCGCTATTACCATGGTGATGCGGTTT
TGGCAGTACACCAATGGGCGTGGATAGCGGTTTGACTCACGGGGATTTCCAAGTCTCCACCCCATTGACG
TCAATGGGAGTTTGTTTTGGCACCAAAATCAACGGGACTTTCCAAAATGTCGTAATAACCCCGCCCCGTT
GACGCAAATGGGCGGTAGGCGTGTACGGTGGGAGGTCTATATAAGCAGAGCTCGTTTAGTGAACCGTCAG
ATCGCCTGGAGACGCCATCCACGCTGTTTTGACCTCCATAGAAGACACCGGGACCGATCCAGCCTCCGCG
GCCGGGAACGGTGCATTGGAACGCGGATTCCCCGTGCCAAGAGTGACGTAAGTACCGCCTATAGACTCTA
TAGGCACACCCCTTTGGCTCTTATGCATGCTATACTGTTTTTGGCTTGGGGCCTATACACCCCCGCTTCC
ATATGCTATAGGTGATGGTATAGCTTAGCCTATAGGTGTGGGTTATTGACCATTATTGACCACTCCCCTA
TTGGTGACGATACTTTCCATTACTAATCCATAACATGGCTCTTTGCCACAACTATCTCTATTGGCTATAT
GCCAATACTCTGTCCTTCAGAGACTGACACGGACTCTGTATTTTTACAGGATGGGGTCCCATTTATTATT
TACAAATTCACATATACAACAACGCCGTCCCCCGTGCCCGCAGTTTTTATTAAACATAGCGTGGGATCTC
CACGCGAATCTCGGGTACGTGTTCCGGACATGGGCTCTTCTCCGGTAGCGGCGGAGCTTCCACATCCGAG
CCCTGGTCCCATGCCTCCAGCGGCTCATGGTCGCTCGGCAGCTCCTTGCTCCTAACAGTGGAGGCCAGAC
TTAGGCACAGCACAATGCCCACCACCACCAGTGTGCCGCACAAGGCCGTGGCGGTAGGGTATGTGTCTGA
AAATGAGCTCGGAGATTGGGCTCGCACCGCTGACGCAGATGGAAGACTTAAGGCAGCGGCAGAAGAAGAT
GCAGGCAGCTGAGTTGTTGTATTCTGATAAGAGTCAGAGGTAACTCCCGTTGCGGTGCTGTTAACGGTGG
AGGGCAGTGTAGTCTGAGCAGTACTCGTTGCTGCCGCGCGCGCCACCAGACATAATAGCTGACAGACTAA
CAGACTGTTCCTTTCCATGGGTCTTTTCTGCAGAAGCTTGAATTCTCGAGGATCCGCGGCCGCGCCACCA
TGGGGACAGGGGCTGCAGACGGCAGCCGCGGGGCGCGCCGGTGGCTCCCATGGCTAGGACTCTTTTTCTG
GGCGGCGGGGGCTGCGGCTGCCCGAGGAGCCGATGGCAGTGAAATTCTTCCCGACTCTATCCCATCTGCC
CCTGGAACGCTGCCTCATTTCATCGAGGAGCCCGAAGATGCATACATCATCAAGAGCAACCCGATTGCAC
TCAGGTGCAAAGCAAGGCCAGCCATGCAGATCTTCTTCAAATGCAATGGGGAGTGGGTCCATCAGAATGA
ACATGTGTCCGAGGAGAGCCTGGATGAGAGCTCAGGCTTGAAGGTCCGGGAAGTGTTTATCAATGTCACC
AGGCAGCAAGTGGAGGACTTCCATGGGCCAGAGGACTACTGGTGCCAGTGTGTAGCGTGGAGCCACCTGG
GAACGTCCAAGAGTAGGAAGGCATCTGTGCGCATAGCCTATTTACGGAAAAACTTTGAACAAGATCCACA
AGGCAGGGAGGTTCCTATTGAAGGCATGATCGTGCTGCATTGTCGCCCGCCAGAGGGAGTTCCAGCAGCA
GAGGTGGAATGGCTGAAAAATGAGGAGCCCATCGACTCCGAACAGGATGAGAACATTGACACCAGGGCTG
ACCATAACTTGATCATCAGACAGGCCCGGCTGTCAGACTCAGGGAATTACACCTGTATGGCAGCCAACAT
CGTGGCCAAGAGGAGGAGCCTCTCAGCAACTGTGGTGGTCTACGTGGATGGCAGCTGGGAAGTGTGGAGT
GAATGGTCAGTCTGCAGCCCAGAGTGTGAACATCTTCGTATCCGTGAGTGCACAGCTCCACCCCCAAGAA
ATGGGGGCAAGTTCTGTGAAGGTCTCAGCCAGGAATCTGAAAACTGCACAGATGGTCTCTGCATTCTAGA
TAAAAAACCTCTTCATGAAATAAAACCCCAAAGATGGAGTAGGAGAGGCATTGAGAATGCCAGCACTAGT
GACAAAACTCACACATGCCCACCGTGCCCAGCACCTGAACTCCTGGGGGGACCGTCAGTCTTCCTCTTCC
CCCCAAAACCCAAGGACACCCTCATGATCTCCCGGACCCCTGAGGTCACATGCGTGGTGGTGGACGTGAG
CCACGAAGACCCTGAGGTCAAGTTCAACTGGTACGTGGACGGCGTGGAGGTGCATAATGCCAAGACAAAG
CCGCGGGAGGAGCAGTACAACAGCACGTACCGTGTGGTCAGCGTCCTCACCGTCCTGCACCAGGACTGGC
TGAATGGCAAGGAGTACAAGTGCAAGGTCTCCAACAAAGCCCTCCCAGCCCCCATCGAGAAAACCATCTC
CAAAGCCAAAGGGCAGCCCCGAGAACCACAGGTGTATACCCTGCCCCCATCCCGGGATGAGCTGACCAAG
AACCAGGTCAGCCTGACCTGCCTGGTCAAAGGCTTCTATCCCAGCGACATCGCCGTGGAGTGGGAGAGCA
ATGGGCAGCCGGAGAACAACTACAAGACCACGCCTCCCGTGCTGGACTCCGACGGCTCCTTCTTCCTCTA
CAGCAAGCTCACCGTGGACAAGAGCAGGTGGCAGCAGGGGAACGTCTTCTCATGCTCCGTGATGCATGAG
GCTCTGCACAACCACTACACGCAGAAGAGCCTCTCCCTGTCTCCGGGTAAAGGCGGCCATCATCACCATC
ACCATTAATCTAGAGATCTTATTAAAGCAGAACTTGTTTATTGCAGCTTATAATGGTTACAAATAAAGCA
ATAGCATCACAAATTTCACAAATAAAGCATTTTTTTCACTGCATTCTAGTTGTGGTTTGTCCAAACTCAT
CAATGTATCTTATCATGTCTGGTCGACTCTAGCTAGACTCTTCCGCTTCCTCGCTCACTGACTCGCTGCG
CTCGGTCGTTCGGCTGCGGCGAGCGGTATCAGCTCACTCAAAGGCGGTAATACGGTTATCCACAGAATCA
GGGGATAACGCAGGAAAGAACATGTGAGCAAAAGGCCAGCAAAAGGCCAGGAACCGTAAAAAGGCCGCGT
TGCTGGCGTTTTTCCATAGGCTCCGCCCCCCTGACGAGCATCACAAAAATCGACGCTCAAGTCAGAGGTG
GCGAAACCCGACAGGACTATAAAGATACCAGGCGTTTCCCCCTGGAAGCTCCCTCGTGCGCTCTCCTGTT
CCGACCCTGCCGCTTACCGGATACCTGTCCGCCTTTCTCCCTTCGGGAAGCGTGGCGCTTTCTCATAGCT
CACGCTGTAGGTATCTCAGTTCGGTGTAGGTCGTTCGCTCCAAGCTGGGCTGTGTGCACGAACCCCCCGT
TCAGCCCGACCGCTGCGCCTTATCCGGTAACTATCGTCTTGAGTCCAACCCGGTAAGACACGACTTATCG
CCACTGGCAGCAGCCACTGGTAACAGGATTAGCAGAGCGAGGTATGTAGGCGGTGCTACAGAGTTCTTGA
AGTGGTGGCCTAACTACGGCTACACTAGAAGAACAGTATTTGGTATCTGCGCTCTGCTGAAGCCAGTTAC
CTTCGGAAAAAGAGTTGGTAGCTCTTGATCCGGCAAACAAACCACCGCTGGTAGCGGTGGTTTTTTTGTT
TGCAAGCAGCAGATTACGCGCAGAAAAAAAGGATCTCAAGAAGATCCTTTGATCTTTTCTACGGGGTCTG
ACGCTCAGTGGAACGAAAACTCACGTTAAGGGATTTTGGTCATGAGATTATCAAAAAGGATCTTCACCTA
GATCCTTTTAAATTAAAAATGAAGTTTTAAATCAATCTAAAGTATATATGAGTAAACTTGGTCTGACAGT
TACCAATGCTTAATCAGTGAGGCACCTATCTCAGCGATCTGTCTATTTCGTTCATCCATAGTTGCCTGAC
TCCCCGTCGTGTAGATAACTACGATACGGGAGGGCTTACCATCTGGCCCCAGTGCTGCAATGATACCGCG
AGACCCACGCTCACCGGCTCCAGATTTATCAGCAATAAACCAGCCAGCCGGAAGGGCCGAGCGCAGAAGT
GGTCCTGCAACTTTATCCGCCTCCATCCAGTCTATTAATTGTTGCCGGGAAGCTAGAGTAAGTAGTTCGC
CAGTTAATAGTTTGCGCAACGTTGTTGCCATTGCTACAGGCATCGTGGTGTCACGCTCGTCGTTTGGTAT
GGCTTCATTCAGCTCCGGTTCCCAACGATCAAGGCGAGTTACATGATCCCCCATGTTGTGCAAAAAAGCG
GTTAGCTCCTTCGGTCCTCCGATCGTTGTCAGAAGTAAGTTGGCCGCAGTGTTATCACTCATGGTTATGG
CAGCACTGCATAATTCTCTTACTGTCATGCCATCCGTAAGATGCTTTTCTGTGACTGGTGAGTACTCAAC
CAAGTCATTCTGAGAATAGTGTATGCGGCGACCGAGTTGCTCTTGCCCGGCGTCAATACGGGATAATACC
GCGCCACATAGCAGAACTTTAAAAGTGCTCATCATTGGAAAACGTTCTTCGGGGCGAAAACTCTCAAGGA
TCTTACCGCTGTTGAGATCCAGTTCGATGTAACCCACTCGTGCACCCAACTGATCTTCAGCATCTTTTAC
TTTCACCAGCGTTTCTGGGTGAGCAAAAACAGGAAGGCAAAATGCCGCAAAAAAGGGAATAAGGGCGACA
CGGAAATGTTGAATACTCATACTCTTCCTTTTTCAATATTATTGAAGCATTTATCAGGGTTATTGTCTCA
TGAGCGGATACATATTTGAATGTATTTAGAAAAATAAACAAATAGGGGTTCCGCGCACATTTCCCCGAAA
AGTGCCACCTGACGTCTAAGAAACCATTATTATCATGACATTAACCTATAAAAATAGGCGTATCACGAGG
CCCTTTCGTCTCGCGCGTTTCGGTGATGACGGTGAAAACCTCTGACACATGCAGCTCCCGGAGGAATGTG
TGTCAGTTAGGGTGTGGAAAGTCCCCAGGCTCCCCAGGCAGGCAGAAGTATGCAAAGCATGCATCTCAAT
TAGTCAGCAACCAGGTGTGGAAAGTCCCCAGGCTCCCCAGCAGGCAGAAGTATGCAAAGCATGCATCTCA
ATTAGTCAGCAACCATAGTCCCGCCCCTAACTCCGCCCATCCCGCCCCTAACTCCGCCCAGTTCCGCCCA
TTCTCCGCCCCATGGCTGACTAATTTTTTTTATTTATGCAGAGGCCGAGGCCGCCTCTGCCTCTGAGCTA
TTCCAGAAGTAGTGAGGAGGCTTTTTTGGAGGCCTAGGCTTTTGCAAAAAGCTCCCGGGAGCTTGTATAT
CCATTTTCGTCCCGGAGACGGTCACAGCTTGTCTGTAAGCGGATGCCGGGAGCAGACAAGCCCGTCAGGG
CGCGTCAGCGGGTGTTGGCGGGTGTCGGGGCTGGCTTAACTATGCGGCATCAGAGCAGATTGTACTGAGA
GTGCACCATATGCGGTGTGAAATACCGCACAGATGCGTAAGGAGAAAATACCGCATCAGGAAATTGTAAG
CGTTAATATTTTGTTAAAATTCGCGTTAAATTTTTGTTAAATCAGCTCATTTTTTAACCAATAGGCCGAA
ATCGGCAAAATCCCTTATAAATCAAAAGAATAGACCGAGATAGGGT
[37 nt withheld, positions 6207-6243]
AAAGAACGTGGACTCCAACGTCAAAGG
[49 nt withheld, positions 6271-6319]
T
[91 nt withheld, positions 6321-6411]
G
[124 nt withheld, positions 6413-6536]
CCATTCGCCATTCAGGCTGCGCAACTGTTGGGAAGGGCGATCGGTGCGGGCCTCTTCGCTATTACGCCAG
CTGGCGAAAGGGGGATGTGCTGCAAGGCGATTAAGTTGGGTAACGCCAGGGTTTTCCCAGTCACGACGTT
GTAAAACGACGGCCAGTGAATT
