>Addgene plasmid #72185 | Unc5d.z-Fc-His | addgene partial sequence | sequence record 135439 | pMRB101-F 5'-aagatgcaggcagctgagtt-3'
CGTTGCGGTGCTGTTAACGGTGGAGGGCAGTGTAGTCTGAGCAGTACTCGTTGCTGCCGCGCGCGCCACC
AGACATAATAGCTGACAGACTAACAGACTGTTCCTTTCCATGGGTCTTTTCTGCAGAAGCTTGAATTCTC
GAGGATCCGCGGCCGCGCCACCATGGGGACAGGGGCTGCAGACGGCAGCCGCGGGGCGCGCCGGTGGCTC
CCATGGCTAGGACTCTTTTTCTGGGCGGCGGGGGCTGCGGCTGCCCGAGGAGCCGATGGCAGTGAAATTC
TTCCCGACTCTATCCCATCTGCCCCTGGAACGCTGCCTCATTTCATCGAGGAGCCCGAAGATGCATACAT
CATCAAGAGCAACCCGATTGCACTCAGGTGCAAAGCAAGGCCAGCCATGCAGATCTTCTTCAAATGCAAT
GGGGAGTGGGTCCATCAGAATGAACATGTGTCCGAGGAGAGCCTGGATGAGAGCTCAGGCTTGAAGGTCC
GGGAAGTGTTTATCAATGTCACCAGGCAGCAAGTGGAGGACTTCCATGGGCCAGAGGACTACTGGTGCCA
GTGTGTAGCGTGGAGCCACCTGGGAACGTCCAAGAGTAGGAAGGCATCTGTGCGCATAGCCTATTTACGG
AAAAACTTTGAACAAGATCCACAAGGCAGGGAGGTTCCTATTGAAGGCATGATCGTGCTGCATTGTCGCC
CGCCAGAGGGAGTTCCAGCAGCAGAGGTGGAATGGCTGAAA
