>Addgene plasmid #72185 | Unc5d.z-Fc-His | addgene partial sequence | sequence record 136242 | SV40pA-R 5'-GAAATTTGTGATGCTATTGC-3'
ATAAGATCTCTAGATTAATGGTGATGGTGATGATGGCCGCCTTTACCCGGAGACAGGGAGAGGCTCTTCT
GCGTGTAGTGGTTGTGCAGAGCCTCATGCATCACGGAGCATGAGAAGACGTTCCCCTGCTGCCACCTGCT
CTTGTCCACGGTGAGCTTGCTGTAGAGGAAGAAGGAGCCGTCGGAGTCCAGCACGGGAGGCGTGGTCTTG
TAGTTGTTCTCCGGCTGCCCATTGCTCTCCCACTCCACGGCGATGTCGCTGGGATAGAAGCCTTTGACCA
GGCAGGTCAGGCTGACCTGGTTCTTGGTCAGCTCATCCCGGGATGGGGGCAGGGTATACACCTGTGGTTC
TCGGGGCTGCCCTTTGGCTTTGGAGATGGTTTTCTCGATGGGGGCTGGGAGGGCTTTGTTGGAGACCTTG
CACTTGTACTCCTTGCCATTCAGCCAGTCCTGGTGCAGGACGGTGAGGACGCTGACCACACGGTACGTGC
TGTTGTACTGCTCCTCCCGCGGCTTTGTCTTGGCATTATGCACCTCCACGCCGTCCACGTACCAGTTGAA
CTTGACCTCAGGGTCTTCGTGGCTCACGTCCACCACCACGCATGTGACCTCAGGGGTCCGGGAGATCATG
AGGGTGTCCTTGGGTTTTGGGGGGAAGAGGAAGACTGACGGTCCCCCCAGGAGTTCAGGTGCTGGGCACG
GTGGGCATGTGTGAGTTTTGTCACTAGTGCTGGCATTCTCAATGCCTCTCCTACTCCATCTTTGGGGTT
